Addgene plasmid #108288: pGEX2T-TEV CHMP1B 186-199 L188A/L192A
Purpose: Expresses residues 186-199 with L to A mutations at residues 188 and 192 of CHMP1B with an N-terminal GST tag and a TEV cleavage site; Internal ID: WISP 09-286
Depositing lab: Wesley Sundquist. Depositing organization: University of Utah. Publication: Membrane constriction and thinning by sequential ESCRT-III polymerization. Nguyen HC, Talledge N, McCullough J, Sharma A, Moss FR 3rd, Iwasa JH, Vershinin MD, Sundquist WI, Frost A. Nat Struct Mol Biol. 2020 Apr;27(4):392-399. doi: 10.1038/s41594-020-0404-x. Epub 2020 Apr 6. PubMed 32251413.
Backbone
  Vector backbone: pGEX2T-TEV
  Backbone manufacturer: Amersham
  Backbone size w/o insert (bp): 4993
  Total vector size (bp): 5029
  Modifications to backbone: TEV cleavage site added
  Vector type: Bacterial Expression
Growth in bacteria
  Bacterial resistance: Ampicillin, 100 μg/mL
  Growth temperature: 37°C
  Growth strain: DH5alpha
  Copy number: Low Copy
Gene/Insert
  Gene/Insert name: CHMP1B (alt name: C18orf2)
  Species: H. sapiens (human)
  Insert size (bp): 48
  Mutation: changed L 188 to A, changed L 192 to A
  Entrez Gene: CHMP1B (a.k.a. C10orf2, C18-ORF2, C18orf2, CHMP1.5, Vps46-2, Vps46B, hVps46-2)
  Tag / fusion protein: GST (N terminal on backbone)
  Cloning method: Restriction Enzyme; 5′ cloning site NdeI (not destroyed); 3′ cloning site BamHI (not destroyed)
  Sequencing primers: 5′ GGGCTGGCAAGCCACGTTTGGTG; 3′ CCGGGAGCTGCATGTGTCAGAGG
Terms and licenses: Academic/Nonprofit Terms; Industry Terms: Not Available to Industry
How to cite: pGEX2T-TEV CHMP1B 186-199 L188A/L192A was a gift from Wesley Sundquist (Addgene plasmid # 108288 ; http://n2t.net/addgene:108288 ; RRID:Addgene_108288)
