[The description below was written by a language model from this plasmid's Addgene catalogue record and pLannotate feature annotations shown in this document.]
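Description:
pGEX2T-TEV CHMP1B 186-199 L188A/L192A is a bacterial expression plasmid built on a pGEX2T backbone that was modified to carry a tobacco etch virus (TEV) protease cleavage site. It produces a short C-terminal peptide of human CHMP1B (an ESCRT-III family protein, also called C18orf2), covering residues 186-199, as a fusion to an N-terminal glutathione S-transferase tag. The 48 bp insert was placed between NdeI and BamHI sites, both retained, and carries two leucine-to-alanine substitutions at positions 188 and 192. The automated feature annotation does not call the small CHMP1B segment itself, but its expected position lies just downstream of the annotated TEV site.

Expression is driven by the tac promoter, a strong trp/lac hybrid, followed by a lac operator. A lacI gene with its own promoter on the same plasmid supplies repressor, so transcription is held off until IPTG is added. The Schistosoma japonicum GST coding sequence is followed by the TEV recognition site, allowing the fusion to be captured on glutathione resin and the peptide released by protease cleavage if desired. The plasmid replicates from a ColE1/pMB1-type origin and is selected with ampicillin through the bla gene. The catalogue lists it as low copy, although only a fragment of rop is annotated. Residual backbone elements include bom fragments and a lac promoter/lacZα segment. The sequenced record is 5,039 nt, close to the catalogued 5,029 bp.

The record does not state the specific purpose of the mutations. The construct was deposited with a study of membrane constriction by sequential ESCRT-III polymerization, and a GST-fused wild-type or mutant peptide of this kind would suit protein purification and binding experiments.
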