Features (pLannotate 1.2.2; 17 found; start..end, strand, type, name):
    180..208     +  promoter       tac promoter: strong E. coli promoter; hybrid between the trp and lac UV5 promoters
    216..232     +  protein_bind   lac operator: The lac repressor binds to the lac operator to inhibit transcription in E. coli. This inhibition can be relieved by adding lactose or isopropyl-β-D-thiogalactopyranoside (IPTG). lac repressor encoded by lacI
    255..908     +  CDS            GST26_SCHJA: Experimental evidence at protein level: Swiss-Prot protein existence level 1. GST isoenzymes appear to play a central role in the parasite detoxification system. Other functions are also suspected including a role in increasing the solubility of haematin in the parasite gut. From Schistosoma japonicum (Blood fluke).
    936..956     +  CDS            TEV site: tobacco etch virus (TEV) protease recognition and cleavage site
   1053..1092    +  CDS            rop (fragment): Rop protein, which maintains plasmids at low copy number; rop
   1194..1234    +  misc_feature   bom (fragment): basis of mobility region from pBR322
   1339..1443    +  promoter       AmpR promoter: bla
   1444..2304    +  CDS            AmpR: β-lactamase; bla; confers resistance to ampicillin, carbenicillin, and related antibiotics
   2475..3063    +  rep_origin     ori: high-copy-number ColE1/pMB1/pBR322/pUC origin of replication
   3249..3300    -  misc_feature   bom (fragment): basis of mobility region from pBR322
   3307..3384    +  promoter       lacI promoter: lacI
   3385..4467    +  CDS            lacI: lac repressor; lacI; The lac repressor binds to the lac operator to inhibit transcription in E. coli. This inhibition can be relieved by adding lactose or isopropyl-β-D-thiogalactopyranoside (IPTG).
   4480..4501    +  protein_bind   CAP binding site: CAP binding activates transcription in the presence of cAMP. E. coli catabolite activator protein
   4516..4546    +  promoter       lac promoter: promoter for the E. coli lac operon
   4554..4570    +  protein_bind   lac operator: The lac repressor binds to the lac operator to inhibit transcription in E. coli. This inhibition can be relieved by adding lactose or isopropyl-β-D-thiogalactopyranoside (IPTG). lac repressor encoded by lacI
   4590..4763    +  CDS            lacZα: LacZα fragment of β-galactosidase; lacZ fragment
   5027..104     -  CDS            yciV (fragment) (across the origin): RNAAM_ECOLI - Also known as trpH From Escherichia coli (strain K12).
>Addgene plasmid #108288 | pGEX2T-TEV CHMP1B 186-199 L188A/L192A | addgene full sequence | sequence record 245273 | Addgene NGS Result
TTATCGACTGCACGGTGCACCAATGCTTCTGGCGTCAGGCAGCCATCGGAAGCTGTGGTATGGCTGTGCA
GGTCGTAAATCACTGCATAATTCGTGTCGCTCAAGGCGCACTCCCGTTCTGGATAATGTTTTTTGCGCCG
ACATCATAACGGTTCTGGCAAATATTCTGAAATGAGCTGTTGACAATTAATCATCGGCTCGTATAATGTG
TGGAATTGTGAGCGGATAACAATTTCACACAGGAAACAGTATTCATGTCCCCTATACTAGGTTATTGGAA
AATTAAGGGCCTTGTGCAACCCACTCGACTTCTTTTGGAATATCTTGAAGAAAAATATGAAGAGCATTTG
TATGAGCGCGATGAAGGTGATAAATGGCGAAACAAAAAGTTTGAATTGGGTTTGGAGTTTCCCAATCTTC
CTTATTATATTGATGGTGATGTTAAATTAACACAGTCTATGGCCATCATACGTTATATAGCTGACAAGCA
CAACATGTTGGGTGGTTGTCCAAAAGAGCGTGCAGAGATTTCAATGCTTGAAGGAGCGGTTTTGGATATT
AGATACGGTGTTTCGAGAATTGCATATAGTAAAGACTTTGAAACTCTCAAAGTTGATTTTCTTAGCAAGC
TACCTGAAATGCTGAAAATGTTCGAAGATCGTTTATGTCATAAAACATATTTAAATGGTGATCATGTAAC
CCATCCTGACTTCATGTTGTATGACGCTCTTGATGTTGTTTTATACATGGACCCAATGTGCCTGGATGCG
TTCCCAAAATTAGTTTGTTTTAAAAAACGTATTGAAGCTATCCCACAAATTGATAAGTACTTGAAATCCA
GCAAGTATATAGCATGGCCTTTGCAGGGCTGGCAAGCCACGTTTGGTGGTGGCGACCATCCTCCAAAATC
GGATCTGGTTCCGCGTGGATCTCCGGAAAACCTGTATTTCCAGGGCCATATGGATGAAGCGTCTCAGAGA
GCGGCCCGCCTTCGGGATCAAGTGTGAGGATCCTCGAGAATTCTCGAGAATTCATCGTGACTGACTGACG
ATCTGCCTCGCGCGTTTCGGTGATGACGGTGAAAACCTCTGACACATGCAGCTCCCGGAGACGGTCACAG
CTTGTCTGTAAGCGGATGCCGGGAGCAGACAAGCCCGTCAGGGCGCGTCAGCGGGTGTTGGCGGGTGTCG
GGGCGCAGCCATGACCCAGTCACGTAGCGATAGCGGAGTGTATAATTCTTGAAGACGAAAGGGCCTCGTG
ATACGCCTATTTTTATAGGTTAATGTCATGATAATAATGGTTTCTTAGACGTCAGGTGGCACTTTTCGGG
GAAATGTGCGCGGAACCCCTATTTGTTTATTTTTCTAAATACATTCAAATATGTATCCGCTCATGAGACA
ATAACCCTGATAAATGCTTCAATAATATTGAAAAAGGAAGAGTATGAGTATTCAACATTTCCGTGTCGCC
CTTATTCCCTTTTTTGCGGCATTTTGCCTTCCTGTTTTTGCTCACCCAGAAACGCTGGTGAAAGTAAAAG
ATGCTGAAGATCAGTTGGGTGCACGAGTGGGTTACATCGAACTGGATCTCAACAGCGGTAAGATCCTTGA
GAGTTTTCGCCCCGAAGAACGTTTTCCAATGATGAGCACTTTTAAAGTTCTGCTATGTGGCGCGGTATTA
TCCCGTGTTGACGCCGGGCAAGAGCAACTCGGTCGCCGCATACACTATTCTCAGAATGACTTGGTTGAGT
ACTCACCAGTCACAGAAAAGCATCTTACGGATGGCATGACAGTAAGAGAATTATGCAGTGCTGCCATAAC
CATGAGTGATAACACTGCGGCCAACTTACTTCTGACAACGATCGGAGGACCGAAGGAGCTAACCGCTTTT
TTGCACAACATGGGGGATCATGTAACTCGCCTTGATCGTTGGGAACCGGAGCTGAATGAAGCCATACCAA
ACGACGAGCGTGACACCACGATGCCTGCAGCAATGGCAACAACGTTGCGCAAACTATTAACTGGCGAACT
ACTTACTCTAGCTTCCCGGCAACAATTAATAGACTGGATGGAGGCGGATAAAGTTGCAGGACCACTTCTG
CGCTCGGCCCTTCCGGCTGGCTGGTTTATTGCTGATAAATCTGGAGCCGGTGAGCGTGGGTCTCGCGGTA
TCATTGCAGCACTGGGGCCAGATGGTAAGCCCTCCCGTATCGTAGTTATCTACACGACGGGGAGTCAGGC
AACTATGGATGAACGAAATAGACAGATCGCTGAGATAGGTGCCTCACTGATTAAGCATTGGTAACTGTCA
GACCAAGTTTACTCATATATACTTTAGATTGATTTAAAACTTCATTTTTAATTTAAAAGGATCTAGGTGA
AGATCCTTTTTGATAATCTCATGACCAAAATCCCTTAACGTGAGTTTTCGTTCCACTGAGCGTCAGACCC
CGTAGAAAAGATCAAAGGATCTTCTTGAGATCCTTTTTTTCTGCGCGTAATCTGCTGCTTGCAAACAAAA
AAACCACCGCTACCAGCGGTGGTTTGTTTGCCGGATCAAGAGCTACCAACTCTTTTTCCGAAGGTAACTG
GCTTCAGCAGAGCGCAGATACCAAATACTGTCCTTCTAGTGTAGCCGTAGTTAGGCCACCACTTCAAGAA
CTCTGTAGCACCGCCTACATACCTCGCTCTGCTAATCCTGTTACCAGTGGCTGCTGCCAGTGGCGATAAG
TCGTGTCTTACCGGGTTGGACTCAAGACGATAGTTACCGGATAAGGCGCAGCGGTCGGGCTGAACGGGGG
GTTCGTGCACACAGCCCAGCTTGGAGCGAACGACCTACACCGAACTGAGATACCTACAGCGTGAGCTATG
AGAAAGCGCCACGCTTCCCGAAGGGAGAAAGGCGGACAGGTATCCGGTAAGCGGCAGGGTCGGAACAGGA
GAGCGCACGAGGGAGCTTCCAGGGGGAAACGCCTGGTATCTTTATAGTCCTGTCGGGTTTCGCCACCTCT
GACTTGAGCGTCGATTTTTGTGATGCTCGTCAGGGGGGCGGAGCCTATGGAAAAACGCCAGCAACGCGGC
CTTTTTACGGTTCCTGGCCTTTTGCTGGCCTTTTGCTCACATGTTCTTTCCTGCGTTATCCCCTGATTCT
GTGGATAACCGTATTACCGCCTTTGAGTGAGCTGATACCGCTCGCCGCAGCCGAACGACCGAGCGCAGCG
AGTCAGTGAGCGAGGAAGCGGAAGAGCGCCTGATGCGGTATTTTCTCCTTACGCATCTGTGCGGTATTTC
ACACCGCATAAATTCCGACACCATCGAATGGCGCAAAACCTTTCGCGGTATGGCATGATAGCGCCCGGAA
GAGAGTCAATTCAGGGTGGTGAATGTGAAACCAGTAACGTTATACGATGTCGCAGAGTATGCCGGTGTCT
CTTATCAGACCGTTTCCCGCGTGGTGAACCAGGCCAGCCACGTTTCTGCGAAAACGCGGGAAAAAGTGGA
AGCGGCGATGGCGGAGCTGAATTACATTCCCAACCGCGTGGCACAACAACTGGCGGGCAAACAGTCGTTG
CTGATTGGCGTTGCCACCTCCAGTCTGGCCCTGCACGCGCCGTCGCAAATTGTCGCGGCGATTAAATCTC
GCGCCGATCAACTGGGTGCCAGCGTGGTGGTGTCGATGGTAGAACGAAGCGGCGTCGAAGCCTGTAAAGC
GGCGGTGCACAATCTTCTCGCGCAACGCGTCAGTGGGCTGATCATTAACTATCCGCTGGATGACCAGGAT
GCCATTGCTGTGGAAGCTGCCTGCACTAATGTTCCGGCGTTATTTCTTGATGTCTCTGACCAGACACCCA
TCAACAGTATTATTTTCTCCCATGAAGACGGTACGCGACTGGGCGTGGAGCATCTGGTCGCATTGGGTCA
CCAGCAAATCGCGCTGTTAGCGGGCCCATTAAGTTCTGTCTCGGCGCGTCTGCGTCTGGCTGGCTGGCAT
AAATATCTCACTCGCAATCAAATTCAGCCGATAGCGGAACGGGAAGGCGACTGGAGTGCCATGTCCGGTT
TTCAACAAACCATGCAAATGCTGAATGAGGGCATCGTTCCCACTGCGATGCTGGTTGCCAACGATCAGAT
GGCGCTGGGCGCAATGCGCGCCATTACCGAGTCCGGGCTGCGCGTTGGTGCGGATATCTCGGTAGTGGGA
TACGACGATACCGAAGACAGCTCATGTTATATCCCGCCGTTAACCACCATCAAACAGGATTTTCGCCTGC
TGGGGCAAACCAGCGTGGACCGCTTGCTGCAACTCTCTCAGGGCCAGGCGGTGAAGGGCAATCAGCTGTT
GCCCGTCTCACTGGTGAAAAGAAAAACCACCCTGGCGCCCAATACGCAAACCGCCTCTCCCCGCGCGTTG
GCCGATTCATTAATGCAGCTGGCACGACAGGTTTCCCGACTGGAAAGCGGGCAGTGAGCGCAACGCAATT
AATGTAAGTTAGCTCACTCATTAGGCACCCCAGGCTTTACACTTTATGCTTCCGGCTCGTATGTTGTGTG
GAATTGTGAGCGGATAACAATTTCACACAGGAAACAGCTATGACCATGATTACGGATTCACTGGCCGTCG
TTTTACAACGTCGTGACTGGGAAAACCCTGGCGTTACCCAACTTAATCGCCTTGCAGCACATCCCCCTTT
CGCCAGCTGGCGTAATAGCGAAGAGGCCCGCACCGATCGCCCTTCCCAACAGTTGCGCAGCCTGAATGGC
GAATGGCGCTTTGCCTGGTTTCCGGCACCAGAAGCGGTGCCGGAAAGCTGGCTGGAGTGCGATCTTCCTG
AGGCCGATACTGTCGTCGTCCCCTCAAACTGGCAGATGCACGGTTACGATGCGCCCATCTACACCAACGT
GACCTATCCCATTACGGTCAATCCGCCGTTTGTTCCCACGGAGAATCCGACGGGTTGTTACTCGCTCACA
TTTAATGTTGATGAAAGCTGGCTACAGGAAGGCCAGACGCGAATTATTTTTGATGGCGTTGGAATTAGC
